>Addgene plasmid #232785 | PHB2-mCherry | addgene full sequence | sequence record 465304 | Addgene NGS Result
GCGGCTGCATACGCTTGATCCGGCTACCTGCCCATTCGACCACCAAGCGAAACATCGCATCGAGCGAGCA
CGTACTCGGATGGAAGCCGGTCTTGTCGATCAGGATGATCTGGACGAAGAGCATCAGGGGCTCGCGCCAG
CCGAACTGTTCGCCAGGCTCAAGGCGAGCATGCCCGACGGCGAGGATCTCGTCGTGACCCATGGCGATGC
CTGCTTGCCGAATATCATGGTGGAAAATGGCCGCTTTTCTGGATTCATCGACTGTGGCCGGCTGGGTGTG
GCGGACCGCTATCAGGACATAGCGTTGGCTACCCGTGATATTGCTGAAGAGCTTGGCGGCGAATGGGCTG
ACCGCTTCCTCGTGCTTTACGGTATCGCCGCTCCCGATTCGCAGCGCATCGCCTTCTATCGCCTTCTTGA
CGAGTTCTTCTGAGCGGGACTCTGGGGTTCGAAATGACCGACCAAGCGACGCCCAACCTGCCATCACGAG
ATTTCGATTCCACCGCCGCCTTCTATGAAAGGTTGGGCTTCGGAATCGTTTTCCGGGACGCCGGCTGGAT
GATCCTCCAGCGCGGGGATCTCATGCTGGAGTTCTTCGCCCACCCTAGGGGGAGGCTAACTGAAACACGG
AAGGAGACAATACCGGAAGGAACCCGCGCTATGACGGCAATAAAAAGACAGAATAAAACGCACGGTGTTG
GGTCGTTTGTTCATAAACGCGGGGTTCGGTCCCAGGGCTGGCACTCTGTCGATACCCCACCGAGACCCCA
TTGGGGCCAATACGCCCGCGTTTCTTCCTTTTCCCCACCCCACCCCCCAAGTTCGGGTGAAGGCCCAGGG
CTCGCAGCCAACGTCGGGGCGGCAGGCCCTGCCATAGCCTCAGGTTACTCATATATACTTTAGATTGATT
TAAAACTTCATTTTTAATTTAAAAGGATCTAGGTGAAGATCCTTTTTGATAATCTCATGACCAAAATCCC
TTAACGTGAGTTTTCGTTCCACTGAGCGTCAGACCCCGTAGAAAAGATCAAAGGATCTTCTTGAGATCCT
TTTTTTCTGCGCGTAATCTGCTGCTTGCAAACAAAAAAACCACCGCTACCAGCGGTGGTTTGTTTGCCGG
ATCAAGAGCTACCAACTCTTTTTCCGAAGGTAACTGGCTTCAGCAGAGCGCAGATACCAAATACTGTTCT
TCTAGTGTAGCCGTAGTTAGGCCACCACTTCAAGAACTCTGTAGCACCGCCTACATACCTCGCTCTGCTA
ATCCTGTTACCAGTGGCTGCTGCCAGTGGCGATAAGTCGTGTCTTACCGGGTTGGACTCAAGACGATAGT
TACCGGATAAGGCGCAGCGGTCGGGCTGAACGGGGGGTTCGTGCACACAGCCCAGCTTGGAGCGAACGAC
CTACACCGAACTGAGATACCTACAGCGTGAGCTATGAGAAAGCGCCACGCTTCCCGAAGGGAGAAAGGCG
GACAGGTATCCGGTAAGCGGCAGGGTCGGAACAGGAGAGCGCACGAGGGAGCTTCCAGGGGGAAACGCCT
GGTATCTTTATAGTCCTGTCGGGTTTCGCCACCTCTGACTTGAGCGTCGATTTTTGTGATGCTCGTCAGG
GGGGCGGAGCCTATGGAAAAACGCCAGCAACGCGGCCTTTTTACGGTTCCTGGCCTTTTGCTGGCCTTTT
GCTCACATGTTCTTTCCTGCGTTATCCCCTGATTCTGTGGATAACCGTATTACCGCCATGCATTAGTTAT
TAATAGTAATCAATTACGGGGTCATTAGTTCATAGCCCATATATGGAGTTCCGCGTTACATAACTTACGG
TAAATGGCCCGCCTGGCTGACCGCCCAACGACCCCCGCCCATTGACGTCAATAATGACGTATGTTCCCAT
AGTAACGCCAATAGGGACTTTCCATTGACGTCAATGGGTGGAGTATTTACGGTAAACTGCCCACTTGGCA
GTACATCAAGTGTATCATATGCCAAGTACGCCCCCTATTGACGTCAATGACGGTAAATGGCCCGCCTGGC
ATTATGCCCAGTACATGACCTTATGGGACTTTCCTACTTGGCAGTACATCTACGTATTAGTCATCGCTAT
TACCATGGTGATGCGGTTTTGGCAGTACATCAATGGGCGTGGATAGCGGTTTGACTCACGGGGATTTCCA
AGTCTCCACCCCATTGACGTCAATGGGAGTTTGTTTTGGCACCAAAATCAACGGGACTTTCCAAAATGTC
GTAACAACTCCGCCCCATTGACGCAAATGGGCGGTAGGCGTGTACGGTGGGAGGTCTATATAAGCAGAGC
TGGTTTAGTGAACCGTCAGATCCGCTAGCGCTACCGGACTCAGATCTCGAGATGGCCCAGAACTTGAAGG
ACTTGGCGGGACGGCTGCCCGCCGGGCCCCGGGGCATGGGCACGGCCCTGAAGCTGTTGCTGGGGGCCGG
CGCCGTGGCCTACGGTGTGCGCGAATCTGTGTTCACCGTGGAAGGCGGGCACAGAGCCATCTTCTTCAAT
CGGATCGGTGGAGTGCAGCAGGACACTATCCTGGCCGAGGGCCTTCACTTCAGGATCCCTTGGTTCCAGT
ACCCCATTATCTATGACATTCGGGCCAGACCTCGAAAAATCTCCTCCCCTACAGGCTCCAAAGACCTACA
GATGGTGAATATCTCCCTGCGAGTGTTGTCTCGACCCAATGCTCAGGAGCTTCCTAGCATGTACCAGCGC
CTAGGGCTGGACTACGAGGAACGAGTGTTGCCGTCCATTGTCAACGAGGTGCTCAAGAGTGTGGTGGCCA
AGTTCAATGCCTCACAGCTGATCACCCAGCGGGCCCAGGTATCCCTGTTGATCCGCCGGGAGCTGACAGA
GAGGGCCAAGGACTTCAGCCTCATCCTGGATGATGTGGCCATCACAGAGCTGAGCTTTAGCCGAGAGTAC
ACAGCTGCTGTAGAAGCCAAACAAGTGGCCCAGCAGGAGGCCCAGCGGGCCCAATTCTTGGTAGAAAAAG
CAAAGCAGGAACAGCGGCAGAAAATTGTGCAGGCCGAGGGTGAGGCCGAGGCTGCCAAGATGCTTGGAGA
AGCACTGAGCAAGAACCCTGGCTACATCAAACTTCGCAAGATTCGAGCAGCCCAGAATATCTCCAAGACG
ATCGCCACATCACAGAATCGTATCTATCTCACAGCTGACAACCTTGTGCTGAACCTACAGGATGAAAGTT
TCACCAGGGGAAGTGACAGCCTCATCAAGGGTAAGAAAAAGCTTCGAATTCTGCAGTCGACGGTACCGCG
GGCCCGGGATCCACCGGTCGCCACCATGGTGAGCAAGGGCGAGGAGGATAACATGGCCATCATCAAGGAG
TTCATGCGCTTCAAGGTGCACATGGAGGGCTCCGTGAACGGCCACGAGTTCGAGATCGAGGGCGAGGGCG
AGGGCCGCCCCTACGAGGGCACCCAGACCGCCAAGCTGAAGGTGACCAAGGGTGGCCCCCTGCCCTTCGC
CTGGGACATCCTGTCCCCTCAGTTCATGTACGGCTCCAAGGCCTACGTGAAGCACCCCGCCGACATCCCC
GACTACTTGAAGCTGTCCTTCCCCGAGGGCTTCAAGTGGGAGCGCGTGATGAACTTCGAGGACGGCGGCG
TGGTGACCGTGACCCAGGACTCCTCCCTGCAGGACGGCGAGTTCATCTACAAGGTGAAGCTGCGCGGCAC
CAACTTCCCCTCCGACGGCCCCGTAATGCAGAAGAAGACCATGGGCTGGGAGGCCTCCTCCGAGCGGATG
TACCCCGAGGACGGCGCCCTGAAGGGCGAGATCAAGCAGAGGCTGAAGCTGAAGGACGGCGGCCACTACG
ACGCTGAGGTCAAGACCACCTACAAGGCCAAGAAGCCCGTGCAGCTGCCCGGCGCCTACAACGTCAACAT
CAAGTTGGACATCACCTCCCACAACGAGGACTACACCATCGTGGAACAGTACGAACGCGCCGAGGGCCGC
CACTCCACCGGCGGCATGGACGAGCTGTACAAGTAAAGCGGCCGCGACTCTAGATCATAATCAGCCATAC
CACATTTGTAGAGGTTTTACTTGCTTTAAAAAACCTCCCACACCTCCCCCTGAACCTGAAACATAAAATG
AATGCAATTGTTGTTGTTAACTTGTTTATTGCAGCTTATAATGGTTACAAATAAAGCAATAGCATCACAA
ATTTCACAAATAAAGCATTTTTTTCACTGCATTCTAGTTGTGGTTTGTCCAAACTCATCAATGTATCTTA
AGGCGTAAATTGTAAGCGTTAATATTTTGTTAAAATTCGCGTTAAATTTTTGTTAAATCAGCTCATTTTT
TAACCAATAGGCCGAAATCGGCAAAATCCCTTATAAATCAAAAGAATAGACCGAGATAGGGT
[37 nt withheld, positions 4403-4439]
AAAGAACGTGGACTCCAACGTCAAAGG
[49 nt withheld, positions 4467-4515]
T
[91 nt withheld, positions 4517-4607]
G
[124 nt withheld, positions 4609-4732]
CAGGTGGCACTTTTCGGGGAAATGTGCGCGGAACCCCTATTTGTTTATTTTTCTAAATACATTCAAATAT
GTATCCGCTCATGAGACAATAACCCTGATAAATGCTTCAATAATATTGAAAAAGGAAGAGTCCTGAGGCG
GAAAGAACCAGCTGTGGAATGTGTGTCAGTTAGGGTGTGGAAAGTCCCCAGGCTCCCCAGCAGGCAGAAG
TATGCAAAGCATGCATCTCAATTAGTCAGCAACCAGGTGTGGAAAGTCCCCAGGCTCCCCAGCAGGCAGA
AGTATGCAAAGCATGCATCTCAATTAGTCAGCAACCATAGTCCCGCCCCTAACTCCGCCCATCCCGCCCC
TAACTCCGCCCAGTTCCGCCCATTCTCCGCCCCATGGCTGACTAATTTTTTTTATTTATGCAGAGGCCGA
GGCCGCCTCGGCCTCTGAGCTATTCCAGAAGTAGTGAGGAGGCTTTTTTGGAGGCCTAGGCTTTTGCAAA
GATCGATCAAGAGACAGGATGAGGATCGTTTCGCATGATTGAACAAGATGGATTGCACGCAGGTTCTCCG
GCCGCTTGGGTGGAGAGGCTATTCGGCTATGACTGGGCACAACAGACAATCGGCTGCTCTGATGCCGCCG
TGTTCCGGCTGTCAGCGCAGGGGCGCCCGGTTCTTTTTGTCAAGACCGACCTGTCCGGTGCCCTGAATGA
ACTGCAAGACGAGGCAGCGCGGCTATCGTGGCTGGCCACGACGGGCGTTCCTTGCGCAGCTGTGCTCGAC
GTTGTCACTGAAGCGGGAAGGGACTGGCTGCTATTGGGCGAAGTGCCGGGGCAGGATCTCCTGTCATCTC
ACCTTGCTCCTGCCGAGAAAGTATCCATCATGGCTGATGCAATGCG
Features (pLannotate 1.2.2; 16 found; start..end, strand, type, name):
    454..606     +  CDS            ble (fragment): BLE_KLEPN - Experimental evidence at protein level: Swiss-Prot protein existence level 1. Binding protein with a strong affinity to the bleomycin family of antibiotics. Binds to CL990; an antimitotic-antibiotic compound. From Klebsiella pneumoniae.
    665..712     +  polyA_signal   HSV TK poly(A) signal: herpes simplex virus thymidine kinase polyadenylation signal (Cole and Stacy, 1985)
    803..819     -  polyA_signal   bGH poly(A) signal (fragment): bovine growth hormone polyadenylation signal
   1041..1629    +  rep_origin     ori: high-copy-number ColE1/pMB1/pBR322/pUC origin of replication
   1804..2107    +  enhancer       CMV enhancer: human cytomegalovirus immediate early enhancer
   2108..2311    +  promoter       CMV promoter: human cytomegalovirus (CMV) immediate early promoter
   2334..2361    +  misc_feature   MCS (fragment): multiple cloning site
   2362..3258    +  CDS            PHB2: PHB2_HUMAN - Also known as BAP From Homo sapiens (Human).
   3259..3302    +  misc_feature   MCS (fragment): multiple cloning site
   3316..4023    +  CDS            mCherry: mCherry is a basic (constitutively fluorescent) red fluorescent protein published in 2004, derived from Discosoma sp.. It is reported to be a very rapidly-maturing monomer with low acid sensitivity.
   4043..4126    +  CDS            large T antigen (fragment): large T antigen from SV40 (simian virus 40)
   4149..4270    +  polyA_signal   SV40 poly(A) signal: SV40 polyadenylation signal
   4304..4732    -  rep_origin     f1 ori (sequence partly withheld): f1 bacteriophage origin of replication; arrow indicates direction of (+) strand synthesis
   4759..4863    +  promoter       AmpR promoter: bla
   4865..5222    +  promoter       SV40 promoter: SV40 enhancer and early promoter
   5257..433     +  CDS            NeoR/KanR (across the origin): aminoglycoside phosphotransferase from Tn5; aph(3')-II (or nptII); confers resistance to neomycin, kanamycin, and G418 (Geneticin®)
