[The description below was written by a language model from this plasmid's Addgene catalogue record and pLannotate feature annotations shown in this document.]
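Description:
PHB2-mCherry is a mammalian expression plasmid built on the pmCherry N1 backbone that encodes human Prohibitin 2 (PHB2, also known as REA or BAP) fused at its C terminus to the red fluorescent protein mCherry. The sequenced record is 5,618 nt. The PHB2 coding sequence was inserted by Gibson cloning into the multiple cloning site, remnants of which flank it, so that it lies downstream of the human cytomegalovirus immediate early enhancer and promoter and upstream of the backbone mCherry open reading frame. A short stretch of residual MCS sequence serves as the linker between the two. Transcripts of the fusion are terminated by the SV40 polyadenylation signal, giving strong constitutive expression in transfected mammalian cells.

The plasmid is propagated in E. coli at high copy through a ColE1/pUC-type origin and also carries an f1 origin for single-stranded DNA production. Selection relies on a single Tn5 aminoglycoside phosphotransferase (NeoR/KanR) gene placed behind tandem bacterial (AmpR/bla) and SV40 early promoters and followed by the HSV TK poly(A) signal. This arrangement confers kanamycin resistance in bacteria and should allow G418 selection in mammalian cells. The short ble, bGH poly(A) and SV40 large T antigen fragments in the annotation appear to be partial backbone matches rather than functional elements.

The construct is intended for expressing fluorescently tagged PHB2, a mitochondrial prohibitin. It allows imaging of the protein's localisation and use as a red fluorescent partner in interaction studies. It comes from work examining how mitochondrial Aurora kinase A drives mitophagy through interactions with MAP1LC3 and PHB2.
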