Addgene plasmid #232785: PHB2-mCherry
Purpose: Encodes an mCherry-tagged Prohibitin2/PHB2
Depositing lab: Giulia Bertolin. Depositing organization: CNRS, Delegation Bretagne et Pays de la Loire. Publication: Mitochondrial Aurora kinase A induces mitophagy by interacting with MAP1LC3 and Prohibitin 2. Bertolin G, Alves-Guerra MC, Cheron A, Burel A, Prigent C, Le Borgne R, Tramier M. Life Sci Alliance. 2021 Apr 5;4(6):e202000806. doi: 10.26508/lsa.202000806. Print 2021 Jun. PubMed 33820826.
Backbone
  Vector backbone: pmCherry N1
  Vector type: Mammalian Expression
Growth in bacteria
  Bacterial resistance: Kanamycin, 50 μg/mL
  Growth temperature: 37°C
  Growth strain: DH5alpha
  Copy number: High Copy
Gene/Insert
  Gene/Insert name: PHB2 (alt names: REA; BAP)
  Species: H. sapiens (human)
  Entrez Gene: PHB2 (a.k.a. BAP, BCAP37, Bap37, PNAS-141, REA, hBAP, p22)
  Promoter: CMV
  Tag / fusion protein: mCherry (C terminal on backbone)
  Cloning method: Gibson Cloning
  Sequencing primers: 5′ CMV
Terms and licenses: Academic/Nonprofit Terms; Industry Terms: Not Available to Industry
How to cite: PHB2-mCherry was a gift from Giulia Bertolin (Addgene plasmid # 232785 ; http://n2t.net/addgene:232785 ; RRID:Addgene_232785)
